Addgene plasmid #143099: TFORF1346
Purpose: Lentiviral vector for overexpressing transcription factor ORFs with unique 24-bp barcodes. Barcodes facilitate identification of transcription factors in pooled screens.
Depositing lab: Feng Zhang. Depositing organization: Broad Institute. Publication: A transcription factor atlas of directed differentiation. Joung J, Ma S, Tay T, Geiger-Schuller KR, Kirchgatterer PC, Verdine VK, Guo B, Arias-Garcia MA, Allen WE, Singh A, Kuksenko O, Abudayyeh OO, Gootenberg JS, Fu Z, Macrae RK, Buenrostro JD, Regev A, Zhang F. Cell. 2023 Jan 5;186(1):209-229.e26. doi: 10.1016/j.cell.2022.11.026. PubMed 36608654.
Backbone
  Vector backbone: pLX_TRC317
  Backbone manufacturer: Broad Institute Genetic Perturbation Platform
  Backbone size w/o insert (bp): 8264
  Vector type: Mammalian Expression, Lentiviral
  Selectable markers: Puromycin
Growth in bacteria
  Bacterial resistance: Ampicillin, 100 μg/mL
  Growth temperature: 37°C
  Growth strain: NEB Stable
  Copy number: High Copy
Gene/Insert
  Gene/Insert name: ZNF541
  Species: H. sapiens (human)
  Insert size (bp): 4142
  Entrez Gene: ZNF541 (a.k.a. MGC119518, MGC119519, MGC119521, DKFZp434I1930)
  Promoter: EF1a
  Cloning method: Unknown
  Sequencing primers: 5′ GGGTGGAGACTGAAGTTAGGCCAG; 3′ CACATAGCGTAAAAGGAGCAACATAG
Terms and licenses: Academic/Nonprofit Terms; Industry Terms: Not Available to Industry
Depositor comments: NM_001277075,XM_005259311,ENST00000391901 . The transcription factor ORF portion of this plasmid was synthesized by Genewiz. Please test multiple small colonies in case of plasmid recombination. To make this collection available in a timely manner, a portion of this collection was not fully sequenced by Addgene. If an Addgene verified full plasmid sequence is not available, please contact us prior to placing an order to request the full sequence.
How to cite: TFORF1346 was a gift from Feng Zhang (Addgene plasmid # 143099 ; http://n2t.net/addgene:143099 ; RRID:Addgene_143099)
