[The description below was written by a language model from this plasmid's Addgene catalogue record and pLannotate feature annotations shown in this document.]
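Description:
TFORF1346 is a lentiviral mammalian expression plasmid built on the pLX_TRC317 backbone and carrying the human zinc-finger transcription factor ZNF541 as its open reading frame. It belongs to a barcoded transcription factor ORF collection in which each construct carries a unique 24-bp barcode, so that the overexpressed factor can be identified by sequencing in pooled screens. In bacteria it is maintained through a high-copy ColE1/pUC-type origin with ampicillin selection (AmpR under its own bla promoter). An f1 origin and remnants of a lac/T7/T3 cloning region are also present. The depositor notes that the plasmid may recombine, which is a common issue with LTR-containing vectors.

The transfer cassette follows a third-generation, self-inactivating layout. An RSV promoter drives a truncated HIV-1 5' LTR, followed by the Ψ packaging signal with a partial gag sequence, the Rev response element for Rev-dependent export of the genomic RNA, and a cPPT/CTS element. The cassette ends in a ΔU3 3' LTR with a downstream SV40 polyadenylation signal. Within the provirus, SV40 early promoter and origin sequences drive puromycin N-acetyltransferase for selection of transduced cells. A separate EF-1α promoter drives the ZNF541 coding sequence, which is annotated as a component of a chromatin remodeling complex with a role in spermatogenesis. A WPRE downstream of the ORF enhances transcript stability and expression. The barcode is not annotated in the feature table. A short U6 promoter fragment is annotated between the ORF and the WPRE, but the record does not explain its function. The construct is intended for producing lentivirus for stable overexpression of ZNF541, alone or in pooled directed-differentiation screens.
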