Features (pLannotate 1.2.2; 31 found; start..end, strand, type, name):
      1..227     +  promoter       RSV promoter: Rous sarcoma virus enhancer/promoter
    228..408     +  LTR            5' LTR (truncated): truncated 5' long terminal repeat (LTR) from HIV-1
    455..580     +  misc_feature   HIV-1 Ψ: packaging signal of human immunodeficiency virus type 1
    564..927     +  CDS            HIV-1 gag (fragment): gag protein from human immunodeficiency virus 1; gag
   1073..1306    +  misc_feature   RRE: The Rev response element (RRE) of HIV-1 allows for Rev-dependent mRNA export from the nucleus to the cytoplasm.
   1683..1709    +  CDS            Rev (fragment): human immunodeficiency virus 1 (HIV-1) Rev protein; rev; enhances nuclear export of unspliced and incompletely spliced viral mRNAs
   1716..1739    +  promoter       SV40 promoter (fragment): SV40 early promoter
   1740..1811    +  promoter       SV40 promoter (fragment): SV40 enhancer and early promoter
   1835..1970    +  rep_origin     SV40 ori: SV40 origin of replication
   2016..2612    +  CDS            PuroR (fragment): puromycin N-acetyltransferase; pac from Streptomyces; confers resistance to puromycin
   2661..2778    +  misc_feature   cPPT/CTS: central polypurine tract and central termination sequence of HIV-1
   2843..2909    +  CDS            small t antigen (fragment): SV40 (simian virus 40) small t antigen
   2916..4094    +  promoter       EF-1α promoter: strong constitutive promoter for human elongation factor EF-1α
   4111..8148    +  CDS            ZNF541: ZN541_HUMAN - Experimental evidence at protein level: Swiss-Prot protein existence level 1. Component of some chromatin remodeling multiprotein complex that plays a role during spermatogenesis. From Homo sapiens (Human).
   8164..8217    +  promoter       U6 promoter (fragment): RNA polymerase III promoter for human U6 snRNA
   8259..8847    +  misc_feature   WPRE: woodchuck hepatitis virus posttranscriptional regulatory element
   8898..8917    +  misc_feature   cPPT/CTS (fragment): central polypurine tract and central termination sequence of HIV-1
   8919..9152    +  LTR            3' LTR (ΔU3): self-inactivating 3' long terminal repeat (LTR) from HIV-1
   9230..9351    +  polyA_signal   SV40 poly(A) signal: SV40 polyadenylation signal
   9391..9526    +  rep_origin     SV40 ori: SV40 origin of replication
   9547..9565    -  promoter       T7 promoter: promoter for bacteriophage T7 RNA polymerase
   9573..9728    +  CDS            lacZα (fragment): LacZα fragment of β-galactosidase; lacZ fragment
   9733..10161   +  rep_origin     f1 ori (sequence partly withheld): f1 bacteriophage origin of replication; arrow indicates direction of (+) strand synthesis
  10214..10318   +  promoter       AmpR promoter: bla
  10319..11179   +  CDS            AmpR: β-lactamase; bla; confers resistance to ampicillin, carbenicillin, and related antibiotics
  11350..11938   +  rep_origin     ori: high-copy-number ColE1/pMB1/pBR322/pUC origin of replication
  12121..12213   +  CDS            lacI (fragment): lac repressor; lacI; The lac repressor binds to the lac operator to inhibit transcription in E. coli. This inhibition can be relieved by adding lactose or isopropyl-β-D-thiogalactopyranoside (IPTG).
  12226..12247   +  protein_bind   CAP binding site: CAP binding activates transcription in the presence of cAMP. E. coli catabolite activator protein
  12262..12292   +  promoter       lac promoter: promoter for the E. coli lac operon
  12296..12318   +  protein_bind   lac operator (fragment): The lac repressor binds to the lac operator to inhibit transcription in E. coli. This inhibition can be relieved by adding lactose or isopropyl-β-D-thiogalactopyranoside (IPTG). lac repressor encoded by lacI
  12361..12379   +  promoter       T3 promoter: promoter for bacteriophage T3 RNA polymerase
>Addgene plasmid #143099 | TFORF1346 | addgene full sequence | sequence record 334740 | Addgene NGS Result
TGTAGTCTTATGCAATACTCTTGTAGTCTTGCAACATGGTAACGATGAGTTAGCAACATGCCTTACAAGG
AGAGAAAAAGCACCGTGCATGCCGATTGGTGGAAGTAAGGTGGTACGATCGTGCCTTATTAGGAAGGCAA
CAGACGGGTCTGACATGGATTGGACGAACCACTGAATTGCCGCATTGCAGAGATATTGTATTTAAGTGCC
TAGCTCGATACATAAACGGGTCTCTCTGGTTAGACCAGATCTGAGCCTGGGAGCTCTCTGGCTAACTAGG
GAACCCACTGCTTAAGCCTCAATAAAGCTTGCCTTGAGTGCTTCAAGTAGTGTGTGCCCGTCTGTTGTGT
GACTCTGGTAACTAGAGATCCCTCAGACCCTTTTAGTCAGTGTGGAAAATCTCTAGCAGTGGCGCCCGAA
CAGGGACTTGAAAGCGAAAGGGAAACCAGAGGAGCTCTCTCGACGCAGGACTCGGCTTGCTGAAGCGCGC
ACGGCAAGAGGCGAGGGGCGGCGACTGGTGAGTACGCCAAAAATTTTGACTAGCGGAGGCTAGAAGGAGA
GAGATGGGTGCGAGAGCGTCAGTATTAAGCGGGGGAGAATTAGATCGCGATGGGAAAAAATTCGGTTAAG
GCCAGGGGGAAAGAAAAAATATAAATTAAAACATATAGTATGGGCAAGCAGGGAGCTAGAACGATTCGCA
GTTAATCCTGGCCTGTTAGAAACATCAGAAGGCTGTAGACAAATACTGGGACAGCTACAACCATCCCTTC
AGACAGGATCAGAAGAACTTAGATCATTATATAATACAGTAGCAACCCTCTATTGTGTGCATCAAAGGAT
AGAGATAAAAGACACCAAGGAAGCTTTAGACAAGATAGAGGAAGAGCAAAACAAAAGTAAGACCACCGCA
CAGCAAGCGGCCGCTGATCTTCAGACCTGGAGGAGGAGATATGAGGGACAATTGGAGAAGTGAATTATAT
AAATATAAAGTAGTAAAAATTGAACCATTAGGAGTAGCACCCACCAAGGCAAAGAGAAGAGTGGTGCAGA
GAGAAAAAAGAGCAGTGGGAATAGGAGCTTTGTTCCTTGGGTTCTTGGGAGCAGCAGGAAGCACTATGGG
CGCAGCGTCAATGACGCTGACGGTACAGGCCAGACAATTATTGTCTGGTATAGTGCAGCAGCAGAACAAT
TTGCTGAGGGCTATTGAGGCGCAACAGCATCTGTTGCAACTCACAGTCTGGGGCATCAAGCAGCTCCAGG
CAAGAATCCTGGCTGTGGAAAGATACCTAAAGGATCAACAGCTCCTGGGGATTTGGGGTTGCTCTGGAAA
ACTCATTTGCACCACTGCTGTGCCTTGGAATGCTAGTTGGAGTAATAAATCTCTGGAACAGATTTGGAAT
CACACGACCTGGATGGAGTGGGACAGAGAAATTAACAATTACACAAGCTTAATACACTCCTTAATTGAAG
AATCGCAAAACCAGCAAGAAAAGAATGAACAAGAATTATTGGAATTAGATAAATGGGCAAGTTTGTGGAA
TTGGTTTAACATAACAAATTGGCTGTGGTATATAAAATTATTCATAATGATAGTAGGAGGCTTGGTAGGT
TTAAGAATAGTTTTTGCTGTACTTTCTATAGTGAATAGAGTTAGGCAGGGATATTCACCATTATCGTTTC
AGACCCACCTCCCAACCCCGAGGGGACCCATGCATTGCATCTCAATTAGTCAGCAACCAGGTGTGGAAAG
TCCCCAGGCTCCCCAGCAGGCAGAAGTATGCAAAGCATGCGTCTCAATTAGTCAGCAACCATAGTCCCGC
CCCTAACTCCGCCCATCCCGCCCCTAACTCCGCCCAGTTCCGCCCATTCTCCGCCCCATGGCTGACTAAT
TTTTTTTATTTATGCAGAGGCCGAGGCCGCCTCGGCCTCTGAGCTATTCCAGAAGTAGTGAGGAGGCTTT
TTTGGAGGCCTAGGCTTTTGCAAAAAGCTTTCTAGAGGTACCACCGGAGCTTACCATGACCGAGTACAAG
CCCACGGTGCGCCTCGCCACCCGCGACGACGTCCCCAGGGCCGTACGCACCCTCGCCGCCGCGTTCGCCG
ACTACCCCGCCACGCGCCACACCGTCGATCCGGACCGCCACATCGAGCGGGTCACCGAGCTGCAAGAACT
CTTCCTCACGCGCGTCGGGCTCGACATCGGCAAGGTGTGGGTCGCGGACGACGGCGCCGCCGTGGCGGTC
TGGACCACGCCGGAGAGCGTCGAAGCGGGGGCGGTGTTCGCCGAGATCGGCCCGCGCATGGCCGAGTTGA
GCGGTTCCCGGCTGGCCGCGCAGCAACAGATGGAAGGCCTCCTGGCGCCGCACCGGCCCAAGGAGCCCGC
GTGGTTCCTGGCCACCGTCGGCGTCTCGCCCGACCACCAGGGCAAGGGTCTGGGCAGCGCCGTCGTGCTC
CCCGGAGTGGAGGCGGCCGAGCGCGCCGGGGTGCCCGCCTTCCTGGAGACCTCCGCGCCCCGCAACCTCC
CCTTCTACGAGCGGCTCGGCTTCACCGTCACCGCCGACGTCGAGGTGCCCGAAGGACCGCGCACCTGGTG
CATGACCCGCAAGCCCGGTGCCAGTTAACGAATTCTAGATCTTGAGACAAATGGCAGTATTCATCCACAA
TTTTAAAAGAAAAGGGGGGATTGGGGGGTACAGTGCAGGGGAAAGAATAGTAGACATAATAGCAACAGAC
ATACAAACTAAAGAATTACAAAAACAAATTACAAAAATTCAAAATTTTCGGGTTTATTACAGGGACAGCA
GAGATCCACTTTGGCGCCGGCTCGAGGCCTGCAGGTGCAAAGATGGATAAAGTTTTAAACAGAGAGGAAT
CTTTGCAGCTAATGGACCTTCTAGGTCTTGAAAGGAGTGGGAATTGGCTCCGGTGCCCGTCAGTGGGCAG
AGCGCACATCGCCCACAGTCCCCGAGAAGTTGGGGGGAGGGGTCGGCAATTGAACCGGTGCCTAGAGAAG
GTGGCGCGGGGTAAACTGGGAAAGTGATGTCGTGTACTGGCTCCGCCTTTTTCCCGAGGGTGGGGGAGAA
CCGTATATAAGTGCAGTAGTCGCCGTGAACGTTCTTTTTCGCAACGGGTTTGCCGCCAGAACACAGGTAA
GTGCCGTGTGTGGTTCCCGCGGGCCTGGCCTCTTTACGGGTTATGGCCCTTGCGTGCCTTGAATTACTTC
CACCTGGCTGCAGTACGTGATTCTTGATCCCGAGCTTCGGGTTGGAAGTGGGTGGGAGAGTTCGAGGCCT
TGCGCTTAAGGAGCCCCTTCGCCTCGTGCTTGAGTTGAGGCCTGGCCTGGGCGCTGGGGCCGCCGCGTGC
GAATCTGGTGGCACCTTCGCGCCTGTCTCGCTGCTTTCGATAAGTCTCTAGCCATTTAAAATTTTTGATG
ACCTGCTGCGACGCTTTTTTTCTGGCAAGATAGTCTTGTAAATGCGGGCCAAGATCTGCACACTGGTATT
TCGGTTTTTGGGGCCGCGGGCGGCGACGGGGCCCGTGCGTCCCAGCGCACATGTTCGGCGAGGCGGGGCC
TGCGAGCGCGGCCACCGAGAATCGGACGGGGGTAGTCTCAAGCTGGCCGGCCTGCTCTGGTGCCTGGCCT
CGCGCCGCCGTGTATCGCCCCGCCCTGGGCGGCAAGGCTGGCCCGGTCGGCACCAGTTGCGTGAGCGGAA
AGATGGCCGCTTCCCGGCCCTGCTGCAGGGAGCTCAAAATGGAGGACGCGGCGCTCGGGAGAGCGGGCGG
GTGAGTCACCCACACAAAGGAAAAGGGCCTTTCCGTCCTCAGCCGTCGCTTCATGTGACTCCACGGAGTA
CCGGGCGCCGTCCAGGCACCTCGATTAGTTCTCGAGCTTTTGGAGTACGTCGTCTTTAGGTTGGGGGGAG
GGGTTTTATGCGATGGAGTTTCCCCACACTGAGTGGGTGGAGACTGAAGTTAGGCCAGCTTGGCACTTGA
TGTAATTCTCCTTGGAATTTGCCCTTTTTGAGTTTGGATCTTGGTTCATTCTCAAGCCTCAGACAGTGGT
TCAAAGTTTTTTTCTTCCATTTCAGGTGTCGTGAGGCTAGCACCGCCACCATGGACCAGTACAGCCTTGG
AGACGAGGGTGCCCTCCCATCAGAAATGCACCTCCCTTCATTTTCAGAGAGCCAAGGGCTCAACTGCAGC
GACACCCTCAACCGGGATTTGGGTCCCAACACGCGAGGCTTTCTTTATGCTGGCCTGAGTGGTCTGGACC
CGGACCCCAGCCTCCCAACGCCTGACATGTCCAGCGAGGTGCTGGAGGACAACTTAGACACCTTGTCCCT
GTACTCCGGGAAGGACAGTGATTCTGTGAAGCTGCTGGAGGAGTACGCAGATTCGGAGTCTCAGGCATCC
TTACAAGACCTGGGGCTAGGTGTGCTTAAGGCTAAAGAGGCTGACGAAGGAGGAAGGGCCACCTCGGGGA
GTGCCAGGAAAGGAAAGCGGCAGCACAGTTCCCCTCAAAACCCACTTCTGGACTGCAGCCTGTGCGGGAA
GGTGTTCAGCAGCGCCAGTTCTCTGAGCAAGCACTACCTGACACACAGCCAGGAAAGGAAGCACGTCTGC
AAAATCTGCAGCAAGGCCTTTAAGCGCCAGGACCACCTGACCGGGCACATGCTCACCCACCAGAAGACAA
AGCCCTTCGTGTGCATCGAGCAGGGCTGCAGCAAGAGCTACTGCGACTACCGCTCTCTGCGCCGGCACTA
CGAGGTCCATCACGGCCTGTGCATCCTGAAGGAAGCCCCCCCGGAGGAAGAGGCCTGCGGGGACTCCCCC
CACGCCCACGAGTCGGCCGGCCAGCCGCCCCCCAGCAGCCTGCGGTCCCTGGTGCCCCCAGAGGCCAGGT
CCCCCGGCTCCCTCCTGCCCCACCGGGACCTCCTGCGCCGCATCGTGAGTAGCATCGTCCACCAGAAGAC
CCCTTCTCCTGGCCCAGCCCCGGCGGGGGCTTCAGACAGCGAAGGGAGGAACACTGCCTGTCCCTGCCCC
GCCTCATCGGGGTCCTCGTCCTGCACCCCAGCCGGCCCCCACGCGGCCCCAGCAGCGCTGGACACCGAGC
TTCCCGAGGAGCCTTGCCTCCCACAGAAAGAGCCGGCCACTGACGTGTTCACAGCCCCTAATTCCAGGGC
CGCCGAGAACGGCGCCCCCGACCCGCCAGAGCCGGAGCCAGATACCGCGCTGCTCCAGGCCCGGTCCACC
GCGGAGTGCTGGCCCGAAGGCGGCTCCGTGCCTGCCTGCCTGCCTCTCTTCCGAGGCCAGACGGTCCCTG
CCAGTTCCCAGCCATCGAGCCACAGCTTCCAGTGGCTCCGGAACCTGCCGGGCTGTCCCAAAAGCAAAGG
CAACAACGTGTTTGTTGTCCACAAGCCCTCGGCCGTGCCCTCGCGGGAGGGCTCCGAGTCTGGCCCGGGA
CCCAGCAGCGGAAGCCCCTCGGAGGAGTCCCCGCCCGGCCCCGGCGGTGGCCTGGAGGATGCTCTGCCCT
TCCCTGCCGCGCTCCTCAGGGTCCCCGCGGAGGCCCCGAGCGACCCCAGGTCGGCCAGCGGGGAAGATGA
CCCCTGCGCCCCCAAGAAGGTCAAGGTCGACTGCGACTCCTTCCTGTGCCAGAACCCCGGGGAGCCCGGC
CTCCAGGAGGCCCAGAAGGCAGGCGGGCTCCCTGCGGATGCCTCGCCGCTCTTCCGCCAGCTCTTCCTCA
AGTCGCAGGAACCTCTTGTGAGCCACGAGCAGATGCAGGTGTTCCAGATGATCACCAAGTCCCAGCGGAT
CTTCTCCCATGCCCAGGTGGCAGCAGTCTCCTCCCAGCTCCCTGCGCCCGAGGGCAAACCAGCCGCCCTG
AGGCCGCTGCAGGGGCCGTGGCCGCAGCAGCCCCCACCACTGGCTCCTGCTGTGGACTCTCTCCACGCCG
GCCCTGGAAACCCCGAGGCAGAGGGCTCCCCAGCCCGCAGGAGAAAAACCACACCCGGGGTTCCCAGAGA
GGCCTCCCCCGGCAGCACGAGACGAGACGCAAAGGGGGGACTGAAAGTGGCCGCGGTTCCAACGCCCCTT
GCAGCACCGTCTCTGGACCCTTCCAGGAATCCAGACATCTCTTCTCTGGCCAAGCAGCTGCGATCCTCTA
AAGGGACCTTGGACCTGGAGGACATCTTCCCCTCCACAGGCCAACGGCAGACCCAGTTAGGTGGGGAGGA
GCCACCAGGAGCCTCGCTGCCAGGGAAGCAGGCCCCAGCCGAGAATGGCGCGGCTTCAAGGATCACAAAA
GGTGAAAAGGGCCCAGCCTGCTCCCGGGGTGGAGGCTACCGGCTCTTGGGCAACCCCAGGGCCCCGCGAT
TCTCCGGCTTCCGGAAAGAGAAGGCGAAGATGGATATGTGCTGTGCGGCTTCTCCGAGCCAGGTAGCCAT
GGCCTCCTTCTCATCGGCCGGGCCCCCGGCAGATCCCTCCAAGTCCAAGCTGACAATATTCAGCAGAATC
CAGGGTGGAAACATCTACAGGCTCCCCCATCCGGTGAAGGAAGAGAATGTGGCAGGCAGAGGTAACCAGC
AAAACGGCAGTCCCACAGACTGGACGAAGCCCAGGAGCACTTTTGTCTGCAAGAACTGCAGCCAGATGTT
TTATACGGAGAAAGGGCTGAGCAGCCACATGTGTTTTCACAGCGACCAGTGGCCGTCACCTCGAGGGAAG
CAGGAACCGCAGGTGTTTGGCACAGAGTTTTGCAAGCCGCTAAGACAGGTGCTGAGGCCAGAAGGGGACA
GGCATAGTCCCCCAGGAACCAAGAAGCCCTTGGACCCCACAGCTGCAGCCCCTTTGGTGGTCCCCCAATC
GATCCCCGTGGTTCCAGTGACCCGACACATAGGGAGCATGGCCATGGGACAAGAGAAAGACGGGGAGGAG
CGAGACAGCAAGGAGAGCAGCCAGCAGAGAAAGCGGAAGAAGCGGCCCCCACCCTCCACGGCTGGGGAGC
CTGGCCCTGCAGGATGCCACCAGAGCCGCCTGCGGTCACCCATGTTCCTGGTGGACTGCCTCCTGAAGGG
CTTATTCCAGTGCTCCCCCTACACACCACCCCCAATGCTCAGCCCCATCCGGGAGGGCTCTGGGGTGTAC
TTCAACACCCTCTGTTCCACGTCCACTCAGGCCAGCCCTGACCAGCTCATCAGCTCCATGCTCGATCAAG
TGGATGGGTCCTTTGGCATCTGTGTGGTGAAGGATGACACCAAAATCAGCATTGAGCCACATATCAATAT
AGGAAGCCGGTTTCAGGCAGAGATCCCGGAACTCCAGGAGAGATCCCTGGCTGGAACTGACGAGCATGTA
GCTTCTCTGGTCTGGAAGCCATGGGGAGATATGATGATCAGCTCAGAGACACAGGATAGAGTGACCGAGC
TCTGCAATGTGGCATGCTCCAGCGTGATGCCAGGAGGGGGCACCAACCTGGAGCTCGCTCTGCACTGCCT
GCACGAGGCTCAGGGCAACGTTCAGGTCGCCCTGGAGACTCTTCTGCTCCGAGGGCCCCACAAGCCACGG
ACACACCTGCTCGCTGACTATCGCTACACAGGTTCAGACGTCTGGACCCCTATAGAGAAGAGGCTTTTTA
AGAAGGCGTTCTATGCCCACAAGAAGGACTTCTACTTGATACACAAGATGATCCAGACAAAGACGGTAGC
TCAGTGCGTTGAGTATTATTACATCTGGAAAAAAATGATCAAGTTTGACTGTGGCCGAGCCCCAGGGCTA
GAAAAGAGGGTCAAGAGAGAGCCGGAGGAAGTGGAAAGGACAGAGGAAAAGGTCCCATGCAGCCCTCGGG
AGAGACCCAGCCACCATCCAACTCCCAAGTTAAAGACCAAGAGTTATAGGAGGGAGTCCATCCTCAGCTC
CAGCCCAAATGCAGGCTCCAAGCGGACCCCCGAGCTGTTGGGAAGTGCAGAGAGCCAGGGCATTTTTCCA
TGCAGAGAGTGTGAAAGGGTGTTTGACAAGATCAAGAGTCGAAATGCCCATATGAAGCGGCACCGCCTTC
AGGACCACGTGGAGCCCATCATCAGGGTGAAGTGGCCAGTGAAGCCCTTCCAGCTAAAGGAAGAGGAGCT
GGGAGCTGACATCGGCCCCCTGCAGTGGTAGTAATGAACTAGTCCGTAACTTGAAAGTATTTCGATTTCT
TGGCTTTATATATCTTGTGGAAAGGACGATGCTTAATATGCCGAGCCTCGTATACGCGTTAAGTCGACAA
TCAACCTCTGGATTACAAAATTTGTGAAAGATTGACTGGTATTCTTAACTATGTTGCTCCTTTTACGCTA
TGTGGATACGCTGCTTTAATGCCTTTGTATCATGCTATTGCTTCCCGTATGGCTTTCATTTTCTCCTCCT
TGTATAAATCCTGGTTGCTGTCTCTTTATGAGGAGTTGTGGCCCGTTGTCAGGCAACGTGGCGTGGTGTG
CACTGTGTTTGCTGACGCAACCCCCACTGGTTGGGGCATTGCCACCACCTGTCAGCTCCTTTCCGGGACT
TTCGCTTTCCCCCTCCCTATTGCCACGGCGGAACTCATCGCCGCCTGCCTTGCCCGCTGCTGGACAGGGG
CTCGGCTGTTGGGCACTGACAATTCCGTGGTGTTGTCGGGGAAATCATCGTCCTTTCCTTGGCTGCTCGC
CTGTGTTGCCACCTGGATTCTGCGCGGGACGTCCTTCTGCTACGTCCCTTCGGCCCTCAATCCAGCGGAC
CTTCCTTCCCGCGGCCTGCTGCCGGCTCTGCGGCCTCTTCCGCGTCTTCGCCTTCGCCCTCAGACGAGTC
GGATCTCCCTTTGGGCCGCCTCCCCGCGTCGACTTTAAGACCAATGACTTACAAGGCAGCTGTAGATCTT
AGCCACTTTTTAAAAGAAAAGGGGGGACTGGAAGGGCTAATTCACTCCCAACGAAGACAAGATCTGCTTT
TTGCTTGTACTGGGTCTCTCTGGTTAGACCAGATCTGAGCCTGGGAGCTCTCTGGCTAACTAGGGAACCC
ACTGCTTAAGCCTCAATAAAGCTTGCCTTGAGTGCTTCAAGTAGTGTGTGCCCGTCTGTTGTGTGACTCT
GGTAACTAGAGATCCCTCAGACCCTTTTAGTCAGTGTGGAAAATCTCTAGCAGTACGTATAGTAGTTCAT
GTCATCTTATTATTCAGTATTTATAACTTGCAAAGAAATGAATATCAGAGAGTGAGAGGAACTTGTTTAT
TGCAGCTTATAATGGTTACAAATAAAGCAATAGCATCACAAATTTCACAAATAAAGCATTTTTTTCACTG
CATTCTAGTTGTGGTTTGTCCAAACTCATCAATGTATCTTATCATGTCTGGCTCTAGCTATCCCGCCCCT
AACTCCGCCCATCCCGCCCCTAACTCCGCCCAGTTCCGCCCATTCTCCGCCCCATGGCTGACTAATTTTT
TTTATTTATGCAGAGGCCGAGGCCGCCTCGGCCTCTGAGCTATTCCAGAAGTAGTGAGGAGGCTTTTTTG
GAGGCCTAGGGACGTACCCAATTCGCCCTATAGTGAGTCGTATTACGCGCGCTCACTGGCCGTCGTTTTA
CAACGTCGTGACTGGGAAAACCCTGGCGTTACCCAACTTAATCGCCTTGCAGCACATCCCCCTTTCGCCA
GCTGGCGTAATAGCGAAGAGGCCCGCACCGATCGCCCTTCCCAACAGTTGCGCAGCCTGAATGGCGAATG
GG
[124 nt withheld, positions 9733-9856]
C
[91 nt withheld, positions 9858-9948]
A
[49 nt withheld, positions 9950-9998]
CCTTTGACGTTGGAGTCCACGTTCTTT
[37 nt withheld, positions 10026-10062]
ACCCTATCTCGGTCTATTCTTTTGATTTATAAGGGATTTTGCCGATTTCGGCCTATTGGTTAAAAAATGA
GCTGATTTAACAAAAATTTAACGCGAATTTTAACAAAATATTAACGCTTACAATTTAGGTGGCACTTTTC
GGGGAAATGTGCGCGGAACCCCTATTTGTTTATTTTTCTAAATACATTCAAATATGTATCCGCTCATGAG
ACAATAACCCTGATAAATGCTTCAATAATATTGAAAAAGGAAGAGTATGAGTATTCAACATTTCCGTGTC
GCCCTTATTCCCTTTTTTGCGGCATTTTGCCTTCCTGTTTTTGCTCACCCAGAAACGCTGGTGAAAGTAA
AAGATGCTGAAGATCAGTTGGGTGCACGAGTGGGTTACATCGAACTGGATCTCAACAGCGGTAAGATCCT
TGAGAGTTTTCGCCCCGAAGAACGTTTTCCAATGATGAGCACTTTTAAAGTTCTGCTATGTGGCGCGGTA
TTATCCCGTATTGACGCCGGGCAAGAGCAACTCGGTCGCCGCATACACTATTCTCAGAATGACTTGGTTG
AGTACTCACCAGTCACAGAAAAGCATCTTACGGATGGCATGACAGTAAGAGAATTATGCAGTGCTGCCAT
AACCATGAGTGATAACACTGCGGCCAACTTACTTCTGACAACGATCGGAGGACCGAAGGAGCTAACCGCT
TTTTTGCACAACATGGGGGATCATGTAACTCGCCTTGATCGTTGGGAACCGGAGCTGAATGAAGCCATAC
CAAACGACGAGCGTGACACCACGATGCCTGTAGCAATGGCAACAACGTTGCGCAAACTATTAACTGGCGA
ACTACTTACTCTAGCTTCCCGGCAACAATTAATAGACTGGATGGAGGCGGATAAAGTTGCAGGACCACTT
CTGCGCTCGGCCCTTCCGGCTGGCTGGTTTATTGCTGATAAATCTGGAGCCGGTGAGCGTGGGTCTCGCG
GTATCATTGCAGCACTGGGGCCAGATGGTAAGCCCTCCCGTATCGTAGTTATCTACACGACGGGGAGTCA
GGCAACTATGGATGAACGAAATAGACAGATCGCTGAGATAGGTGCCTCACTGATTAAGCATTGGTAACTG
TCAGACCAAGTTTACTCATATATACTTTAGATTGATTTAAAACTTCATTTTTAATTTAAAAGGATCTAGG
TGAAGATCCTTTTTGATAATCTCATGACCAAAATCCCTTAACGTGAGTTTTCGTTCCACTGAGCGTCAGA
CCCCGTAGAAAAGATCAAAGGATCTTCTTGAGATCCTTTTTTTCTGCGCGTAATCTGCTGCTTGCAAACA
AAAAAACCACCGCTACCAGCGGTGGTTTGTTTGCCGGATCAAGAGCTACCAACTCTTTTTCCGAAGGTAA
CTGGCTTCAGCAGAGCGCAGATACCAAATACTGTTCTTCTAGTGTAGCCGTAGTTAGGCCACCACTTCAA
GAACTCTGTAGCACCGCCTACATACCTCGCTCTGCTAATCCTGTTACCAGTGGCTGCTGCCAGTGGCGAT
AAGTCGTGTCTTACCGGGTTGGACTCAAGACGATAGTTACCGGATAAGGCGCAGCGGTCGGGCTGAACGG
GGGGTTCGTGCACACAGCCCAGCTTGGAGCGAACGACCTACACCGAACTGAGATACCTACAGCGTGAGCT
ATGAGAAAGCGCCACGCTTCCCGAAGGGAGAAAGGCGGACAGGTATCCGGTAAGCGGCAGGGTCGGAACA
GGAGAGCGCACGAGGGAGCTTCCAGGGGGAAACGCCTGGTATCTTTATAGTCCTGTCGGGTTTCGCCACC
TCTGACTTGAGCGTCGATTTTTGTGATGCTCGTCAGGGGGGCGGAGCCTATGGAAAAACGCCAGCAACGC
GGCCTTTTTACGGTTCCTGGCCTTTTGCTGGCCTTTTGCTCACATGTTCTTTCCTGCGTTATCCCCTGAT
TCTGTGGATAACCGTATTACCGCCTTTGAGTGAGCTGATACCGCTCGCCGCAGCCGAACGACCGAGCGCA
GCGAGTCAGTGAGCGAGGAAGCGGAAGAGCGCCCAATACGCAAACCGCCTCTCCCCGCGCGTTGGCCGAT
TCATTAATGCAGCTGGCACGACAGGTTTCCCGACTGGAAAGCGGGCAGTGAGCGCAACGCAATTAATGTG
AGTTAGCTCACTCATTAGGCACCCCAGGCTTTACACTTTATGCTTCCGGCTCGTATGTTGTGTGGAATTG
TGAGCGGATAACAATTTCACACAGGAAACAGCTATGACCATGATTACGCCAAGCGCGCAATTAACCCTCA
CTAAAGGGAACAAAAGCTGGAGCTGCAAGCTTAA
