>Addgene plasmid #143099 | TFORF1346 | depositor partial sequence | sequence record 281435 | Insert
ACCGCCACCATGGACCAGTACAGCCTTGGAGACGAGGGTGCCCTCCCATCAGAAATGCACCTCCCTTCAT
TTTCAGAGAGCCAAGGGCTCAACTGCAGCGACACCCTCAACCGGGATTTGGGTCCCAACACGCGAGGCTT
TCTTTATGCTGGCCTGAGTGGTCTGGACCCGGACCCCAGCCTCCCAACGCCTGACATGTCCAGCGAGGTG
CTGGAGGACAACTTAGACACCTTGTCCCTGTACTCCGGGAAGGACAGTGATTCTGTGAAGCTGCTGGAGG
AGTACGCAGATTCGGAGTCTCAGGCATCCTTACAAGACCTGGGGCTAGGTGTGCTTAAGGCTAAAGAGGC
TGACGAAGGAGGAAGGGCCACCTCGGGGAGTGCCAGGAAAGGAAAGCGGCAGCACAGTTCCCCTCAAAAC
CCACTTCTGGACTGCAGCCTGTGCGGGAAGGTGTTCAGCAGCGCCAGTTCTCTGAGCAAGCACTACCTGA
CACACAGCCAGGAAAGGAAGCACGTCTGCAAAATCTGCAGCAAGGCCTTTAAGCGCCAGGACCACCTGAC
CGGGCACATGCTCACCCACCAGAAGACAAAGCCCTTCGTGTGCATCGAGCAGGGCTGCAGCAAGAGCTAC
TGCGACTACCGCTCTCTGCGCCGGCACTACGAGGTCCATCACGGCCTGTGCATCCTGAAGGAAGCCCCCC
CGGAGGAAGAGGCCTGCGGGGACTCCCCCCACGCCCACGAGTCGGCCGGCCAGCCGCCCCCCAGCAGCCT
GCGGTCCCTGGTGCCCCCAGAGGCCAGGTCCCCCGGCTCCCTCCTGCCCCACCGGGACCTCCTGCGCCGC
ATCGTGAGTAGCATCGTCCACCAGAAGACCCCTTCTCCTGGCCCAGCCCCGGCGGGGGCTTCAGACAGCG
AAGGGAGGAACACTGCCTGTCCCTGCCCCGCCTCATCGGGGTCCTCGTCCTGCACCCCAGCCGGCCCCCA
CGCGGCCCCAGCAGCGCTGGACACCGAGCTTCCCGAGGAGCCTTGCCTCCCACAGAAAGAGCCGGCCACT
GACGTGTTCACAGCCCCTAATTCCAGGGCCGCCGAGAACGGCGCCCCCGACCCGCCAGAGCCGGAGCCAG
ATACCGCGCTGCTCCAGGCCCGGTCCACCGCGGAGTGCTGGCCCGAAGGCGGCTCCGTGCCTGCCTGCCT
GCCTCTCTTCCGAGGCCAGACGGTCCCTGCCAGTTCCCAGCCATCGAGCCACAGCTTCCAGTGGCTCCGG
AACCTGCCGGGCTGTCCCAAAAGCAAAGGCAACAACGTGTTTGTTGTCCACAAGCCCTCGGCCGTGCCCT
CGCGGGAGGGCTCCGAGTCTGGCCCGGGACCCAGCAGCGGAAGCCCCTCGGAGGAGTCCCCGCCCGGCCC
CGGCGGTGGCCTGGAGGATGCTCTGCCCTTCCCTGCCGCGCTCCTCAGGGTCCCCGCGGAGGCCCCGAGC
GACCCCAGGTCGGCCAGCGGGGAAGATGACCCCTGCGCCCCCAAGAAGGTCAAGGTCGACTGCGACTCCT
TCCTGTGCCAGAACCCCGGGGAGCCCGGCCTCCAGGAGGCCCAGAAGGCAGGCGGGCTCCCTGCGGATGC
CTCGCCGCTCTTCCGCCAGCTCTTCCTCAAGTCGCAGGAACCTCTTGTGAGCCACGAGCAGATGCAGGTG
TTCCAGATGATCACCAAGTCCCAGCGGATCTTCTCCCATGCCCAGGTGGCAGCAGTCTCCTCCCAGCTCC
CTGCGCCCGAGGGCAAACCAGCCGCCCTGAGGCCGCTGCAGGGGCCGTGGCCGCAGCAGCCCCCACCACT
GGCTCCTGCTGTGGACTCTCTCCACGCCGGCCCTGGAAACCCCGAGGCAGAGGGCTCCCCAGCCCGCAGG
AGAAAAACCACACCCGGGGTTCCCAGAGAGGCCTCCCCCGGCAGCACGAGACGAGACGCAAAGGGGGGAC
TGAAAGTGGCCGCGGTTCCAACGCCCCTTGCAGCACCGTCTCTGGACCCTTCCAGGAATCCAGACATCTC
TTCTCTGGCCAAGCAGCTGCGATCCTCTAAAGGGACCTTGGACCTGGAGGACATCTTCCCCTCCACAGGC
CAACGGCAGACCCAGTTAGGTGGGGAGGAGCCACCAGGAGCCTCGCTGCCAGGGAAGCAGGCCCCAGCCG
AGAATGGCGCGGCTTCAAGGATCACAAAAGGTGAAAAGGGCCCAGCCTGCTCCCGGGGTGGAGGCTACCG
GCTCTTGGGCAACCCCAGGGCCCCGCGATTCTCCGGCTTCCGGAAAGAGAAGGCGAAGATGGATATGTGC
TGTGCGGCTTCTCCGAGCCAGGTAGCCATGGCCTCCTTCTCATCGGCCGGGCCCCCGGCAGATCCCTCCA
AGTCCAAGCTGACAATATTCAGCAGAATCCAGGGTGGAAACATCTACAGGCTCCCCCATCCGGTGAAGGA
AGAGAATGTGGCAGGCAGAGGTAACCAGCAAAACGGCAGTCCCACAGACTGGACGAAGCCCAGGAGCACT
TTTGTCTGCAAGAACTGCAGCCAGATGTTTTATACGGAGAAAGGGCTGAGCAGCCACATGTGTTTTCACA
GCGACCAGTGGCCGTCACCTCGAGGGAAGCAGGAACCGCAGGTGTTTGGCACAGAGTTTTGCAAGCCGCT
AAGACAGGTGCTGAGGCCAGAAGGGGACAGGCATAGTCCCCCAGGAACCAAGAAGCCCTTGGACCCCACA
GCTGCAGCCCCTTTGGTGGTCCCCCAATCGATCCCCGTGGTTCCAGTGACCCGACACATAGGGAGCATGG
CCATGGGACAAGAGAAAGACGGGGAGGAGCGAGACAGCAAGGAGAGCAGCCAGCAGAGAAAGCGGAAGAA
GCGGCCCCCACCCTCCACGGCTGGGGAGCCTGGCCCTGCAGGATGCCACCAGAGCCGCCTGCGGTCACCC
ATGTTCCTGGTGGACTGCCTCCTGAAGGGCTTATTCCAGTGCTCCCCCTACACACCACCCCCAATGCTCA
GCCCCATCCGGGAGGGCTCTGGGGTGTACTTCAACACCCTCTGTTCCACGTCCACTCAGGCCAGCCCTGA
CCAGCTCATCAGCTCCATGCTCGATCAAGTGGATGGGTCCTTTGGCATCTGTGTGGTGAAGGATGACACC
AAAATCAGCATTGAGCCACATATCAATATAGGAAGCCGGTTTCAGGCAGAGATCCCGGAACTCCAGGAGA
GATCCCTGGCTGGAACTGACGAGCATGTAGCTTCTCTGGTCTGGAAGCCATGGGGAGATATGATGATCAG
CTCAGAGACACAGGATAGAGTGACCGAGCTCTGCAATGTGGCATGCTCCAGCGTGATGCCAGGAGGGGGC
ACCAACCTGGAGCTCGCTCTGCACTGCCTGCACGAGGCTCAGGGCAACGTTCAGGTCGCCCTGGAGACTC
TTCTGCTCCGAGGGCCCCACAAGCCACGGACACACCTGCTCGCTGACTATCGCTACACAGGTTCAGACGT
CTGGACCCCTATAGAGAAGAGGCTTTTTAAGAAGGCGTTCTATGCCCACAAGAAGGACTTCTACTTGATA
CACAAGATGATCCAGACAAAGACGGTAGCTCAGTGCGTTGAGTATTATTACATCTGGAAAAAAATGATCA
AGTTTGACTGTGGCCGAGCCCCAGGGCTAGAAAAGAGGGTCAAGAGAGAGCCGGAGGAAGTGGAAAGGAC
AGAGGAAAAGGTCCCATGCAGCCCTCGGGAGAGACCCAGCCACCATCCAACTCCCAAGTTAAAGACCAAG
AGTTATAGGAGGGAGTCCATCCTCAGCTCCAGCCCAAATGCAGGCTCCAAGCGGACCCCCGAGCTGTTGG
GAAGTGCAGAGAGCCAGGGCATTTTTCCATGCAGAGAGTGTGAAAGGGTGTTTGACAAGATCAAGAGTCG
AAATGCCCATATGAAGCGGCACCGCCTTCAGGACCACGTGGAGCCCATCATCAGGGTGAAGTGGCCAGTG
AAGCCCTTCCAGCTAAAGGAAGAGGAGCTGGGAGCTGACATCGGCCCCCTGCAGTGGTAGTAATGAACTA
GTCCGTAACTTGAAAGTATTTCGATTTCTTGGCTTTATATATCTTGTGGAAAGGACGATGCTTAATATGC
CGAGCCTCGTAT
