>Addgene plasmid #143099 | TFORF1346 | depositor partial sequence | sequence record 281436 | Barcode
TGCTTAATATGCCGAGCCTCGTAT
